>Addgene plasmid #170009 | pAM005 | addgene full sequence | sequence record 335956 | Addgene NGS Result
GATGTAAACATTGTGGCTGTTAAAATTGTATTCCAGCTTATGGCCCAGGATATTGCCGTCTTCTTTAAAG
TCAATGCCTTTCAGCTCAATGCGGTTTACCAGGGTATCGCCTTCAAATTTCACTTCCGCACGCGTTTTGT
ACGTGCCGTCATCCTTAAAGGAAATCGTGCGTTCCTGCACATAGCCTTCCGGCATGGCGGACTTGAAGAA
GTCATGCTGCTTCATATGGTCCGGATAACGAGCAAAGCACTGAACACCATAAGTCAGCGTCGTTACCAGA
GTCGGCCAAGGTACCGGCAGTTTACCAGTAGTACAGATGAACTTCAGCGTCAGTTTACCATTAGTTGCGT
CACCTTCACCCTCGCCACGCACGGAAAACTTATGACCGTTGACATCACCATCCAGTTCCACCAGAATAGG
GACGACACCAGTGAACAGCTCTTCGCCTTTACGCATCTAGTATTTCTCCTCTTTACTACGGCTCTACTAC
TCGATAGACTTATAACCGAGACGGTAGCCTGATTGAGTTAAACGTAAAGGCAACGAAGAAGGTCTGTACA
GACGATGTTGTTAAACAGTTTATCAATGGCGGTATCCGACGTCGGCCGTAGGCGTCGGAGATTCCGGAGC
GTAATAGGGAGTAGACGGAACGCGGAAGCGATAAAAATTCTGCCTCGTGATACGCCTATTTTTATAGGTT
AATGTCATGATAATAATGGTTTATTAGACGTCAGGTGGCACCATGGGAAATGTGCGCGGAACCCCTATTT
GTTTATTTTTCTAAATACATTAAAATATGTATCCGCTCATGAGACAATAACCCTGATAAATGCTTCAATA
ATATTGAAAAAGGAAGAGTATGAGTATTCAACATTTCAGTGTCGCCCTTATTCCCTTTTTTGCGGCATTT
TGCCTTCCTGTTTTTGCTCACCCAGAAACGCTGGTGAAAGTAAAAGATGCTGAAGATCAGTTGGGTGCAC
GAGTGGGTTACATCGAACTGGATCTCAACAGCGGTAAGATCCTTGAGAGTTTTCGCCCCGAAGAACGTTT
TCCAATGATGAGCACTTTTAAAGTTCTGCTATGTGGCGCGGTATTATACCGTATTGACGCCGGGCAAGAG
CAACTCGGTCGCCGCATACACTATTCTCAGAATGACTTGGTTGAGTACTCACCAGTAACAGAAAAGCATC
TTACGGATGGCATGACAGTAAGAGAATTATGCAGTGCTGCCATAACCATGAGTGATAACACTGCGGCCAA
CTTACTTCTGACAACGATCGGAGGACCGAAGGAGCTAACCGCTTTTTTGCACAACATGGGGGATCATGTA
ACTCGCCTTGATCGTTGGGAACCGGAGCTGAATGAAGCCATACCAAACGACGAGCGTGACACCACGATGC
CTGTAGCAATGGCAACAACGTTGCGCAAACTATTAACTGGCGAACTACTTACTCTAGCTTCCCGGCAACA
ATTAATAGACTGGATGGAGGCGGATAAAGTTGCAGGACCACTTCTGCGCTCGGCCCTTCCGGCTGGCTGG
TTTATTGCTGATAAATCTGGAGCCGGTGAGCGTGGATCACGCGGTATCATTGCAGCACTGGGGCCAGATG
GTAAGCCCTCCCGTATCGTAGTTATCTACACGACGGGGAGTCAGGCAACTATGGATGAACGAAATAGACA
GATCGCTGAGATAGGTGCCTCACTGATTAAGCATTGGTAACTGTCAGACCAAGTTTACGAGCTCGCTTGG
ACTCCTGTTGATAGATCCAGTAATGACATCAGAACTCCATCTGGATTTGTTCAGAACGCTCGGTTGCCGC
CGGGCGTTTTTTATTGGTGAGAATCCAAGCACTAGGGACAGTAAGACGGGTAAGCCTGTTGATGATACCG
CTGCCTTACTGGGTGCATTAGCCAGTCTGAATGACCTGTCACGGGATAATCCGAAGTGGTCAGACTGGAA
AATCAGAGGGCAGGAACTGCTGAACAGCAAAAAGTCAGATAGCACCACATAGCAGACCAGCCATAAAACG
CCCTGAGAAGCCCGTGACGGGCTTTTCTTGTATTATGGGTAGTTTCCTTGCATGAATCCATAAAAGGCGC
CTGTAGTGCCATTTACCCACATTCACTGCCAGAGCCGTGAGCGCAGCGAACTGAATGTCACGAAAAAGAC
AGCGACTCAGGTGCCTGATGGTCGGAGACAAAAGGAATATTAAGCGATTTGCACGAGCTTGCGAGGGTGC
TACTTAAGCCTTTAGGGTTTTAAGGTCTGTTTTGTAGAGGAGCAAACAGCGTTTGCGACATCCTTTTGTA
ATACTGCGGAACTGACTAAAGTAGTGAGTTATACACAGGGCTGGGATCTATTCTTTTTATCTTTTTTTAT
TCTTTCTTTATTCTATAAATTATAACCACTTGAATATAAACAAAAAAAACACACAAAGGTCTAGCGGAAT
TTACAGAGGGTCTAGCAGAATTTACAAGTTTTCCAGCAAAGGTCTAGCAGAATTTACAGATACCCACAAC
TCAAAGGAAAAGGACATGTAATTATCATTGACTAGCCCATCTCAATTGGTATAGTGATTAAAATCACCTA
GACCAATTGAGATGTATGTCTGAATTAGTTGTTTTCAAAGCAAATGAACTAGCGATTAGTCGCTATGACT
TAACGGAGCATGAAACCAAGCTAATTTTATGCTGTGTGGCACTACTCAACCCCACTATTGAAAACCCTAC
AAGGAAAGAACGGACGGTATCGTTCACTTATAACCAATACGCTCAGATGATGAACATCAGTAGGGAAAAT
GCTTATGGTGTATTAGCTAAAGCAACCAGAGAGCTGATGACGAGAACTGTGGAAATCATGAATCCTTTGG
TTAAAGGCTTTGAGATTTTCCAGTGGACAAACTATGCCAAGTTCTCAAGCGAAAAATTAGAATTAGTTTT
TAGTGAAGAGATATTGCCTTATCTTTTCCAGTTAAAAAAATTCATAAAATATAATCTGGAACATGTTAAG
TCTTTTGAAAACAAATACTCTATGAGGATTTATGAGTGGTTATTAAAAGAACTAACACAAAAGAAAACTC
ACAAGGCAAATATAGAGATTAGCCTTGATGAATTTAAGTTCATGTTAATGCTTGAAAATAACTACCATGA
GTTTAAAAGGCTTAACCAATGGGTTTTGAAACCAATAAGTAAAGATTTAAACACTTACAGCAATATGAAA
TTGGTGGTTGATAAGCGAGGCCGCCCGACTGATACGTTGATTTTCCAAGTTGAACTAGATAGACAAATGG
ATCTCGTAACCGAACTTGAGAACAACCAGATAAAAATGAATGGTGACAAAATACCAACAACCATTACATC
AGATTCCTACCTACATAACGGACTAAGAAAAACACTACACGATGCTTTAACTGCAAAAATTCAGCTCACC
AGTTTTGAGGCAAAATTTTTGAGTGACATGCAAAGTAAGTATGATCTCAATGGTTCGTTCTCATGGCTCA
CGCAAAAACAACGAACCACACTAGAGAACATACTGGCTAAATACGGAAGGATCTGAGGTTCTTATGGCTC
TTGTATCTATCAGTGAAGCATCAAGACTAACAAACAAAAGTAGAACAACTGTTCACCGTTACATATCAAA
GGGAAAACTGTCCATATGCACAGATGAAAACGGTGTAAAAAAGATAGATACATCAGAGCTTTTACGAGTT
TTTGGTGCATTCAAAGCTGTTCACCATGAACAGATCGACAATGTAACCTCGAGATTACCGCCTTTGAGTG
AGCTGATACCGCTCGCCGCAGCCGAACGACCGAGCGCAGCGAGTCAGTGAGCGAGGAAGCCTGCATAACG
CGAAGTAATCTTTTCGGTTTTAAAGAAAAAGGGCAGGGTGGTGACACCTTGCCCTTCTAGGGCGGCGGAT
TTGTCCTACTCAGGAGAGCGTTCACCGACAAACAACAGATAAAACGAAAGGCCCAGTCTTTCGACTGAGC
CTTTCGTTTTATTTGATGCCTTAAGACCCACTTTCACATTTAAGTTGTTTTTCTAATCCGCATATGATCA
ATTCAAGGCCGAATAAGAAGGCTGGCTCTGCACCTTGGTGATCAAATAATTCGATAGCTTGTCGTAATAA
TGGCGGCATACTATCAGTAGTAGGTGTTTCCCTTTCTTCTTTAGCGACTTGATGCTCTTGATCTTCCAAT
ACGCAACCTAAAGTAAAATGCCCCACTGCGCTGAGTGCATATAATGCATTCTCTAGTGAAAAACCTTGTT
GGCATAAAAAGGCTAATTGATTTTCGAGAGTTTCATACTGTTTTTCTGTAGGCCGTGTACCTAAATGTAC
TTTTGCTCCATCGCGATGACTTAGTAAAGCACATCTAAAACTTTTAGCGTTATTACGTAAAAAATCTTGC
CAGCTTTCCCCTTCTAAAGGGCAAAAGTGAGTATGGTGCCTATCTAACATCTCAATGGCTAAGGCGTCGA
GCAAAGCCCGCTTATTTTTTACATGCCAATACAATGTAGGCTGCTCTACACCTAGCTTCTGGGCGAGTTT
ACGGGTTGTTAAACCTTCGATTCCGACCTCATTAAGCAGCTCTAATGCGCTGTTAATCACTTTACTTTTA
TCTAAACGAGACATCATACTACCCCCTGTTAAAGAGTGTTTCTCTGGCTGGGCTAGCACAATACCTAGGA
CTGAGCTAGCTGTCAAAAGCTTGCATGCCTGCAGGTCGACTCTAGAGGATCCACGGGTACCAGCGTTTTG
TTATCAATAAAAAAGGCCCCCCGATTTGGGAGGCCTTTTTAGTTAGATTAGCGCAATTCAAAAAGATATC
CTTGTCCGCGTACGGTGGTAATGACATCGTGCGGATACTGGGCCTGTATTTTTTTCCGCAGACGCCCCAT
GAGAACATCAATGGTATGACTTTCCCGCAGTTCCGCATCCGGATACAGCTGAAGCATCAGCGAATCTTTG
CTGACCACTTTACCGTTGTTACGGATAAGCGTTTCCATAATGGTGTATTCGAACGCCGTGAGTTTGATGA
CCTCTTCATTGACGGATAATTCCCGGCGTGAGAGATCCACCTGGAACGGCGGGATGTTGATCACCTGGGA
GGCCAGACCGCTATTACGGCGCATTAACGCCTGCATACGCGCCATTACCTCTTCGATGTGGAATGGCTTC
GTCACGTAGTCATCGGCCCCGGAGCTGAGAACCTCGACTTTATCCTGCCAGCCTTCGCGCGCGGTTAACA
CCAGAACCGGCAGTGAAACATCACTGCTGCGCCAGCGGCGTATTAAGGAAAGGCCGTCTTCATCCGGCAG
ACCTAAATCGACAATAGCGATATCCGGAAGGTGTTCATTAAGGTAGTAATCAGCTTCCCTGGCATCTTCT
GCGGCATCGACCTGGTGACCTGAATCCTGGAGCTGAACCTTCAGGTGGTGGCGTAATAATGCATTATCCT
CTACAACCAGTACGCGCATCATTAGAAAACTTCCTAGGCATGATTAAGATGTTTCAGTACGAAAATTGCT
TTCATTGTTGATCTCCTTTTTAAGTGAACTTGGGCCCGGTCAGTGCGTCCTGCTGATGTGCTCAGTATCT
CTATCACTGATAGGGATGTCAATCTCTATCACTGATAGGGAGTCTTCGCGTAACGGTCGCCGTTATTAAA
CGGTTACGCGGGAGGAAATCCTTATCCGTCCCGAAAACGGATATAAACGCAGAAAGGCCCACCCGAAGGT
GAGCCAGTGTGACTCTAGTAGAGAGCGTTCACCGACAAACAACAGATAAAACGAAAGGCCCAGTCTTTCG
ACTGAGCCTTTCGTTTTATTTGATGCCTGGTCTAGATTATTAGCGGCCGCAACGGCTGTCGTCAGTACAA
TTATGAGTGCCTGGGTTTATATGCGCCTCATTTGTACAGTTCATCCATACCATGCGTGATGCCCGCTGCG
GTTACGAATTCCAGCAGAACCATATGATCGCGTTTCTCGTTCGGATCTTTAGACAGAACGCTTTGCGTGC
TCAGATAGTGATTGTCTGGCAGCAGAACAGGACCATCACCGATTGGAGTGTTTTGCTGGTAGTGATCAGC
CAGCTGCACGCTGCCATCCTCCACGTTGTGGCGAATTTTAAAATTCGCTTTAATGCCATTTTTTTGTTTA
TCGGCGGT
Features (pLannotate 1.2.2; 15 found; start..end, strand, type, name):
    796..859     +  promoter       AmpR promoter: bla
    860..1720    +  CDS            AmpR: β-lactamase; bla; confers resistance to ampicillin, carbenicillin, and related antibiotics
   1800..1834    +  terminator     lambda t0 terminator: minimal transcription terminator from phage lambda (Scholtissek and Grosse, 1987)
   2336..2558    +  rep_origin     pSC101 ori: low-copy replication origin that requires the Rep101 protein
   2606..3556    +  CDS            Rep101: RepA protein needed for replication with the pSC101 origin; rep101
   3859..3906    -  terminator     his operon terminator (fragment): This putative transcriptin terminator from the E. coli his operon has a 2-bp deletion introduced during synthesis. Its efficiency has not been determined.
   3919..4005    -  terminator     rrnB T1 terminator: Escherichia coli rrnB; transcription terminator T1 from the E. coli rrnB gene
   4011..4637    -  CDS            TetR: tetracycline repressor TetR; tetR; TetR binds to the tetracycline operator tetO to inhibit transcription. This inhibition can be relieved by adding tetracycline or doxycycline.
   4681..4706    -  promoter       J23119(SpeI) promoter (fragment): bacterial promoter (Registry of Standard Biological Parts BBa J23119) modified to end with an SpeI site
   4707..4751    -  misc_feature   MCS (fragment): pUC18/19 multiple cloning site
   4811..5482    -  CDS            phoP: PHOP_SALT1 - Experimental evidence at protein level: Swiss-Prot protein existence level 1. Member of the two-component regulatory system PhoP/PhoQ which regulates the expression of genes involved in virulence, adaptation to acidic and low Mg(2+) environments and resistance to host defense antimicrobial peptides. Essential for intramacrophage survival of S.typhimurium. In low periplasmic Mg(2+), PhoQ phosphorylates PhoP, resulting in the expression of PhoP-activated genes (PAG) and repression of PhoP-repressed genes (PRG). In high periplasmic Mg(2+), PhoQ dephosphorylates phospho-PhoP, resultin
   5568..5641    -  promoter       PLtetO-1 promoter: modified phage lambda PL promoter with tet operator sites (Lutz and Bujard, 1997)
   5718..5745    -  terminator     T7Te terminator: phage T7 early transcription terminator
   5761..5832    -  terminator     rrnB T1 terminator: transcription terminator T1 from the E. coli rrnB gene
   5911..456     -  CDS            superfolder GFP (across the origin): GFP variant that folds robustly even when fused to poorly folded proteins (Pédelacq et al., 2006)
