[The description below was written by a language model from this plasmid's Addgene catalogue record and pLannotate feature annotations shown in this document.]
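Description:
pAM005 is a low-copy bacterial expression and synthetic biology plasmid built on a pSC101* backbone. It replicates in E. coli through the pSC101 origin together with the plasmid-encoded Rep101 (RepA) protein that this origin requires. Selection is by ampicillin, through a bla β-lactamase gene driven by its own promoter and followed by a lambda t0 terminator.

The payload combines a transcriptional reporter with an inducible response regulator, forming the output half of a PhoP/PhoQ two-component signalling circuit. Superfolder GFP is recorded as being under the PvirK promoter. The automated annotation does not mark PvirK as a feature, but the sfGFP coding sequence is present on the reverse strand spanning the sequence origin, and it is followed by rrnB T1 and T7Te terminators. On the same strand, Salmonella enterica serovar Typhimurium phoP is expressed from PLtetO-1, a phage lambda PL derivative carrying tet operator sites. TetR is also encoded on the plasmid, apparently driven by a J23119-type constitutive promoter fragment and terminated by rrnB T1 and a his operon terminator fragment. TetR represses PLtetO-1 until a tetracycline-class inducer relieves it, so PhoP levels can be tuned.

In this arrangement, PhoP phosphorylated by its cognate sensor kinase PhoQ would activate the reporter promoter, converting kinase activity into fluorescence. PhoQ is not annotated on this plasmid, so it is presumably supplied from elsewhere. The associated publication title concerns high-throughput discovery of peptide activators of a bacterial sensor kinase, which is consistent with use as a fluorescent readout for screening PhoQ-stimulating signals.
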