Addgene plasmid #170009: pAM005
Purpose: Encodes PvirK-sfgfp reporter and TetR-controlled expression of S. Typhimurium PhoP
Depositing lab: Jeffrey Tabor. Depositing organization: Rice University. Publication: High-throughput discovery of peptide activators of a bacterial sensor kinase. Brink KR, Mu AM, Hoang KV, Groszman K, Gunn JS, Tabor JJ. bioRxiv 10.1101/2021.06.01.446581.
Backbone
  Vector backbone: pSC101*
  Vector type: Bacterial Expression, Synthetic Biology
Growth in bacteria
  Bacterial resistance: Ampicillin, 100 μg/mL
  Growth temperature: 37°C
  Growth strain: DH5alpha
  Copy number: Low Copy
Gene/Insert 1
  Gene/Insert name: Superfolder GFP (alt name: sfgfp)
  Species: Aequorea victoria
  Promoter: PvirK
  Cloning method: Unknown
  Sequencing primers: 5′ CGTCTAAGAAACCATTATTATCATGACATTAAC
Gene/Insert 2
  Gene/Insert name: PhoP
  Species: Salmonella enterica subsp. enterica serovar Typhimurium
  Promoter: PLTetO-1
  Cloning method: Unknown
  Sequencing primers: 5′ GAGTTTACGGGTTGTTAAACCTTC
Terms and licenses: Academic/Nonprofit Terms; Industry Terms: Not Available to Industry
Depositor comments: Please visit https://www.biorxiv.org/content/10.1101/2021.06.01.446581v1 for bioRxiv preprint.
How to cite: pAM005 was a gift from Jeffrey Tabor (Addgene plasmid # 170009 ; http://n2t.net/addgene:170009 ; RRID:Addgene_170009)
